>Addgene plasmid #59234 | pLV-Enh eGFP Reporter-muKC2-X10 | depositor partial sequence | sequence record 93518 | pLV-Enh eGFP Reporter-muKC2-X10 sequence 837 bps
ANAACTTTGGCAATATGATTTTATTTTGACTGATAGTGACCTGTTCGTTGCAACAAATTGATGAGCAATG
CTTTTTTATAATGCCAACTTTGTACAAAAAAGCAGGCTTTTGGGATTTCAGTGCCTGTAGCTCTTCCTGC
TGGAGGAGGCGCTGGTGGTGTATTTGATGGTGGAAGAGCTGAGGCCACCAGAAGAGCTGAGGCCACCTCC
GATGGCTCTGCCACTGCCAGCACTGAAGCCACCTCCAAGGCCATGGCTGCTGCCATAGGAGTAGCTGCTG
CTTCCACCCAGGCCTAAGCTGCTGCTGGCACCCCCGGCACTGCCATAGCCGCTGGACACGGTGGACTGCA
CCACAGCTGTGAAGGAGGGAAGAGGACATGATGAGCACACTATGACCAGATGACACAGTTACAAGGGTAG
GAGAAACGGAGGCTGTCAAACACAGTACTTACAGATGTTGACTGGTCCAACACCTTCACCATTCAACCTG
AGAGAGGAAAGCAGAAAGTGAGAACTAAGGATGCATCTCTTCAGTCTCCATGGGAACCCTCCAACAGGAG
AAAGTTAACAGAGAATGCCTTGCCAAGGAGTATCTTGAAGTGACCATGATGGGCACAGCCACTGCTCCCT
CATCTTGTGCTCAGTGCTGGCACCAAGGAGTTGTCCTCAGGGGTTGGAGGATATAGTTACCCACCTGCAC
TCCTCTCCTTCCCAGCAGCTTTCCTGTAGGTGGCATTTTCCACATCCAGGGCAGCTTGACATTCATGAGT
TCCTGGTACTCCCTTCAGCAGCCTGGTCCATTTCCTGTTTGGGCCTTCTTGCAAGGGAATCCTTCCA
