>Addgene plasmid #59234 | pLV-Enh eGFP Reporter-muKC2-X10 | addgene partial sequence | sequence record 95545 | pRRL5primeMCS-F 5'-tgaacggatctcgacggtat-3'
GAATAGTAGACATAATAGCAACAGACATACAAACTAAAGAATTACAAAAACAAATTACAAAAATTCAAAA
TTTTATCGATCACGAGACTAGCCTCGAGAAGCTTGATATCGAATTCCATCACAAGTTTGTACAAAAAAGC
AGGCTTTTGGGATTTCAGTGCCTGTAGCTCTTCCTGCTGGAGGAGGCGCTGGTGGTGTATTTGATGGTGG
AAGAGCTGAGGCCACCAGAAGAGCTGAGGCCACCTCCGATGGCTCTGCCACTGCCAGCACTGAAGCCACC
TCCAAGGCCATGGCTGCTGCCATAGGAGTAGCTGCTGCTTCCACCCAGGCCTAAGCTGCTGCTGGCACCC
CCGGCACTGCCATAGCCGCTGGACACGGTGGACTGCACCACAGCTGTGAAGGAGGGAAGAGGACATGATG
AGCACACTATGACCAGATGACACAGTTACAAGGGTAGGAGAAACGGAGGCTGTCAAACACAGTACTTACA
GATGTTGACTGGTCCAACACCTTCACCATTCAACCTGAGAGAGGAAAGCAGAAAGTGAGAACTAAGGATG
CATCTCTTC
