>Addgene plasmid #59234 | pLV-Enh eGFP Reporter-muKC2-X10 | addgene partial sequence | sequence record 95556 | EGFP-N 5'-CGTCGCCGTCCAGCTCGACCAG-3'
TTGCTCACCATGGTTGGCGACCGGATGCGCTCCGCGGCGTGGATGCTCCGGGGAAAGTTGCGCTCCGCGG
CAGGGATGCTCCTGGGAAGGTTGCGCTCCGCGGCAGGGATGCTCTGGGGAAGGCTGGTCCTGGCCGAGGA
TCGGGAACGCGCCGCTCGCTCTGCTTCTCTTGTCTTCGCTTGTCTCTGGATGGAACCAGATTTGGTTCTG
AGTAGCTGTCAGCGTCTGGTGACCTGCTCGCCGCCCTGCGCCTTTAAGGAGTCTTCACCGGCCCCGCCCA
CTCTCCGCTGGGCCAATCAGCGAGCCGGAGGAGGCCTTGGGGCCAGGAATCTTCCAGCAGTTTCGCGTCT
GGTGGAGCTTCCCCGCCTCCCTTGAGTAATCGGAGTTGTGGGTTCCGCCCTTGTCCAGAACTCTCCAGAG
GTTTCTGGGGTTCACTGGAGAGTACGGATTCCTGAGGGGGAGGGTGTGGGGAAGTGCTGGTGCTACTAGT
GACACTGTTGCTATGGCGACGCATTACTAAGGCCTGTGTGGAATGGACAAGAAAGATCACCTCTAGCTCG
GTGTTGTGTACAGTTTG
