[The description below was written by a language model from this plasmid's Addgene catalogue record.]
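Description:
pLV-Enh eGFP Reporter-muKC2-X10 is a lentiviral enhancer-reporter plasmid of about 9.6 kb, built on the Brachyury-eGFP lentiviral backbone. In the parent reporter vector, the original Brachyury promoter was removed and replaced with the mouse Hsp68 minimal promoter, taken from an Hsp68-lacZ Gateway enhancer-testing plasmid. The plasmid is maintained in bacteria at high copy under ampicillin selection, in a recombination-deficient strain of the kind usually chosen to keep the repeated lentiviral LTR sequences stable. No feature table is provided, so the specific viral elements, the replication origin and any mammalian selection marker are not stated in the record.

The payload is a 1,656 bp mouse genomic fragment named Krt6b-ex5-9, spanning exons 5 to 9 of Krt6b on chromosome 15 within the keratin type II cluster. It was identified as a candidate enhancer lying in an exonic region. The fragment was introduced by Gateway recombination, and the depositor notes that the final plasmid therefore carries attB sites flanking the insert rather than the attR sites suggested by the map.

The design relies on the Hsp68 minimal promoter having little activity by itself. eGFP expression should rise appreciably only when the linked fragment supplies enhancer activity in the transduced cell. Lentiviral delivery allows the cassette to be integrated into a wide range of cell types, so fluorescence can be compared across them. The construct is intended for testing whether this keratin cluster element acts as an enhancer and in which cellular contexts it does so.
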