Addgene plasmid #59234: pLV-Enh eGFP Reporter-muKC2-X10
Purpose: Lentiviral GFP reporter for testing enhancer activity in different cell types. Insert is an enhancer identified in the exonic region of the keratin type II cluster.
Depositing lab: Benjamin Yu. Depositing organization: University of California, San Diego (UCSD).
Backbone
  Vector backbone: Brachyury-eGFP
  Backbone size w/o insert (bp): 7967
  Total vector size (bp): 9623
  Modifications to backbone: Original vector is Brachyury-eGFP (Kita-Matsuo et al. 2009) with the Brachyury promoter cloned out and replaced with the minimal Hsp68 promoter from the Hsp68-lacZ-Gateway plasmid (Pennacchio et al. 2006)
  Vector type: Lentiviral
Growth in bacteria
  Bacterial resistance: Ampicillin, 100 μg/mL
  Growth temperature: 37°C
  Growth strain: Stbl3
  Copy number: High Copy
Gene/Insert
  Gene/Insert name: Krt6b-ex5-9 (alt name: mm9 chr15:101506953-101508608)
  Species: M. musculus (mouse)
  Insert size (bp): 1656
  Promoter: Mu Hsp68 minimal promoter
  Cloning method: Gateway Cloning
  Sequencing primers: 5′ TGGGATTTCAGTGCCTGTAG; 3′ CCAGGAACTGTCTCAGATGC
Terms and licenses: Academic/Nonprofit Terms; Industry Terms: Not Available to Industry
Depositor comments: Please note that the final plasmid sequence is post-Gateway recombination. The plasmid contains attB sites (not attR sites as the map implies).
How to cite: pLV-Enh eGFP Reporter-muKC2-X10 was a gift from Benjamin Yu (Addgene plasmid # 59234 ; http://n2t.net/addgene:59234 ; RRID:Addgene_59234)
